LOCUS       Exported 7306 bp ds-DNA circular SYN 13-MAY-2021
DEFINITION  Expresses GST-EndoE from E. faecalis in E. coli.
ACCESSION   .
VERSION     .
KEYWORDS    pGEXndoE
SOURCE      synthetic DNA construct
  ORGANISM  synthetic DNA construct
REFERENCE   1 (bases 1 to 7306)
  AUTHORS   Collin M, Fischetti VA
  TITLE     A novel secreted endoglycosidase from Enterococcus faecalis with
            activity on human immunoglobulin G and ribonuclease B.
  JOURNAL   J Biol Chem. 2004 May 21;279(21):22558-70. Epub 2004 Mar 17.
  PUBMED    15028731
REFERENCE   2 (bases 1 to 7306)
  AUTHORS   .
  TITLE     Direct Submission
  JOURNAL   Exported May 13, 2021 from SnapGene Server 1.1.58
            http://www.snapgene.com
FEATURES             Location/Qualifiers
     source          1..7306
                     /organism="synthetic DNA construct"
                     /mol_type="other DNA"
     promoter        183..211
                     /label=tac promoter
                     /note="strong E. coli promoter; hybrid between the trp and
                     lac UV5 promoters"
     protein_bind    219..235
                     /label=lac operator
                     /bound_moiety="lac repressor encoded by lacI"
                     /note="The lac repressor binds to the lac operator to
                     inhibit transcription in E. coli. This inhibition can be
                     relieved by adding lactose or
                     isopropyl-beta-D-thiogalactopyranoside (IPTG)."
     CDS             258..911
                     /codon_start=1
                     /product="glutathione S-transferase from Schistosoma
                     japonicum"
                     /label=GST
                     /translation="MSPILGYWKIKGLVQPTRLLLEYLEEKYEEHLYERDEGDKWRNKK
                     FELGLEFPNLPYYIDGDVKLTQSMAIIRYIADKHNMLGGCPKERAEISMLEGAVLDIRY
                     GVSRIAYSKDFETLKVDFLSKLPEMLKMFEDRLCHKTYLNGDHVTHPDFMLYDALDVVL
                     YMDPMCLDAFPKLVCFKKRIEAIPQIDKYLKSSKYIAWPLQGWQATFGGGDHPPK"
     primer_bind     869..891
                     /label=pGEX 5'
                     /note="pGEX vectors, Glutathione-S-transferase, forward
                     primer"
     CDS             921..932
                     /codon_start=1
                     /product="Factor Xa recognition and cleavage site"
                     /label=Factor Xa site
                     /translation="IEGR"
     primer_bind     complement(3356..3378)
                     /label=pGEX 3'
                     /note="pGEX vectors, reverse primer"
     primer_bind     complement(3523..3541)
                     /label=pBRforEco
                     /note="pBR322 vectors, upsteam of EcoRI site, forward
                     primer"
     promoter        3609..3713
                     /gene="bla"
                     /label=AmpR promoter
     CDS             3714..4574
                     /codon_start=1
                     /gene="bla"
                     /product="beta-lactamase"
                     /label=AmpR
                     /note="confers resistance to ampicillin, carbenicillin, and
                     related antibiotics"
                     /translation="MSIQHFRVALIPFFAAFCLPVFAHPETLVKVKDAEDQLGARVGYI
                     ELDLNSGKILESFRPEERFPMMSTFKVLLCGAVLSRVDAGQEQLGRRIHYSQNDLVEYS
                     PVTEKHLTDGMTVRELCSAAITMSDNTAANLLLTTIGGPKELTAFLHNMGDHVTRLDRW
                     EPELNEAIPNDERDTTMPAAMATTLRKLLTGELLTLASRQQLIDWMEADKVAGPLLRSA
                     LPAGWFIADKSGAGERGSRGIIAALGPDGKPSRIVVIYTTGSQATMDERNRQIAEIGAS
                     LIKHW"
     primer_bind     complement(3932..3951)
                     /label=Amp-R
                     /note="Ampicillin resistance gene, reverse primer"
     rep_origin      4745..5333
                     /direction=RIGHT
                     /label=ori
                     /note="high-copy-number ColE1/pMB1/pBR322/pUC origin of
                     replication"
     primer_bind     5234..5253
                     /label=pBR322ori-F
                     /note="pBR322 origin, forward primer"
     primer_bind     5487..5504
                     /label=L4440
                     /note="L4440 vector, forward primer"
     promoter        5577..5654
                     /gene="lacI (mutant)"
                     /label=lacIq promoter
                     /note="In the lacIq allele, a single base change in the
                     promoter boosts expression of the lacI gene about 10-fold."
     CDS             5655..6737
                     /codon_start=1
                     /gene="lacI"
                     /product="lac repressor"
                     /label=lacI
                     /note="The lac repressor binds to the lac operator to
                     inhibit transcription in E. coli. This inhibition can be
                     relieved by adding lactose or
                     isopropyl-beta-D-thiogalactopyranoside (IPTG)."
                     /translation="MKPVTLYDVAEYAGVSYQTVSRVVNQASHVSAKTREKVEAAMAEL
                     NYIPNRVAQQLAGKQSLLIGVATSSLALHAPSQIVAAIKSRADQLGASVVVSMVERSGV
                     EACKAAVHNLLAQRVSGLIINYPLDDQDAIAVEAACTNVPALFLDVSDQTPINSIIFSH
                     EDGTRLGVEHLVALGHQQIALLAGPLSSVSARLRLAGWHKYLTRNQIQPIAEREGDWSA
                     MSGFQQTMQMLNEGIVPTAMLVANDQMALGAMRAITESGLRVGADISVVGYDDTEDSSC
                     YIPPLTTIKQDFRLLGQTSVDRLLQLSQGQAVKGNQLLPVSLVKRKTTLAPNTQTASPR
                     ALADSLMQLARQVSRLESGQ"
     primer_bind     complement(5674..5693)
                     /label=LacI-R
                     /note="LacI, reverse primer"
     protein_bind    6750..6771
                     /label=CAP binding site
                     /bound_moiety="E. coli catabolite activator protein"
                     /note="CAP binding activates transcription in the presence
                     of cAMP."
     promoter        6786..6816
                     /label=lac promoter
                     /note="promoter for the E. coli lac operon"
     protein_bind    6824..6840
                     /label=lac operator
                     /bound_moiety="lac repressor encoded by lacI"
                     /note="The lac repressor binds to the lac operator to
                     inhibit transcription in E. coli. This inhibition can be
                     relieved by adding lactose or
                     isopropyl-beta-D-thiogalactopyranoside (IPTG)."
     primer_bind     6848..6864
                     /label=M13 rev
                     /note="common sequencing primer, one of multiple similar
                     variants"
     primer_bind     6848..6864
                     /label=M13 Reverse
                     /note="In lacZ gene. Also called M13-rev"
     CDS             6860..81
                     /codon_start=1
                     /gene="lacZ fragment"
                     /product="LacZ-alpha fragment of beta-galactosidase"
                     /label=lacZ-alpha
                     /translation="MTMITDSLAVVLQRRDWENPGVTQLNRLAAHPPFASWRNSEEART
                     DRPSQQLRSLNGEWRFAWFPAPEAVPESWLECDLPEADTVVVPSNWQMHGYDAPIYTNV
                     TYPITVNPPFVPTENPTGCYSLTFNVDESWLQEGQTRIIFDGVGISLSTARCTNASGVR
                     QPSEAVVWLCRS"
     primer_bind     complement(6880..6897)
                     /label=M13 Forward
                     /note="In lacZ gene. Also called M13-F20 or M13 (-21)
                     Forward"
     primer_bind     complement(6880..6896)
                     /label=M13 fwd
                     /note="common sequencing primer, one of multiple similar
                     variants"
     primer_bind     complement(6889..6911)
                     /label=M13/pUC Forward
                     /note="In lacZ gene"
ORIGIN
        1 agcttatcga ctgcacggtg caccaatgct tctggcgtca ggcagccatc ggaagctgtg
       61 gtatggctgt gcaggtcgta aatcactgca taattcgtgt cgctcaaggc gcactcccgt
      121 tctggataat gttttttgcg ccgacatcat aacggttctg gcaaatattc tgaaatgagc
      181 tgttgacaat taatcatcgg ctcgtataat gtgtggaatt gtgagcggat aacaatttca
      241 cacaggaaac agtattcatg tcccctatac taggttattg gaaaattaag ggccttgtgc
      301 aacccactcg acttcttttg gaatatcttg aagaaaaata tgaagagcat ttgtatgagc
      361 gcgatgaagg tgataaatgg cgaaacaaaa agtttgaatt gggtttggag tttcccaatc
      421 ttccttatta tattgatggt gatgttaaat taacacagtc tatggccatc atacgttata
      481 tagctgacaa gcacaacatg ttgggtggtt gtccaaaaga gcgtgcagag atttcaatgc
      541 ttgaaggagc ggttttggat attagatacg gtgtttcgag aattgcatat agtaaagact
      601 ttgaaactct caaagttgat tttcttagca agctacctga aatgctgaaa atgttcgaag
      661 atcgtttatg tcataaaaca tatttaaatg gtgatcatgt aacccatcct gacttcatgt
      721 tgtatgacgc tcttgatgtt gttttataca tggacccaat gtgcctggat gcgttcccaa
      781 aattagtttg ttttaaaaaa cgtattgaag ctatcccaca aattgataag tacttgaaat
      841 ccagcaagta tatagcatgg cctttgcagg gctggcaagc cacgtttggt ggtggcgacc
      901 atcctccaaa atcggatctg atcgaaggtc gtgggatccc caatgagccg acccaagaga
      961 aacattttat ggtttattat cgggcttggc gtgacaaaac gatgcaagga gttaatacaa
     1021 cattgccaga tgaaaattgg ctaacgatgc acgatattcc ttatggtatt gacattgtga
     1081 atgtctttag ttatgtgcca aaaggacaag aagcacttgc acagccattt tatgatacgt
     1141 taaaaaatga gtatgcgcca gcactgcatg cacgaggtgt tcgtttagtt cgagggattg
     1201 attacagcga gctattaaaa gttccttatg caggaacaac gcctacagaa gcagaatttg
     1261 atgcttatgc gaaagagttg ttaaccaaat ttgtcgatga tttaggaatt gatgggttag
     1321 atattgacat ggaaactcgt ccaagtgaaa aagatattgt gctatctaat ggtgtcattc
     1381 gtgcattatc aaaatacatt ggaccgaagt cgggaacgga tcgtccattt ttgtatgata
     1441 ccaatgcaga atatttacca cctttacaag atgtcagtga ctgtttcgat tttctcgcgt
     1501 atcaacagta tggtagcgat gacaaacgca cgcaacgagc attaaataat ttaagtccgg
     1561 ttctcaatgg ggaacgattt gttccaggat taactttccc agaagagcaa gatcgcaacc
     1621 gctggtatga cacaaaagag ccgtatatgg aaagtaacat gtataaagta gctcgttatt
     1681 cttatgaaaa taatttaggg ggcatgttcc tctatgcctt agatcgcgat ggtcgcacct
     1741 ataatgaaga cgatttaaat cagataaaac cttctaattt actttggaca aaaacggcca
     1801 ttgcagagag taaaggcgtt tctcttgcag agatgaaagc ggctgcgcaa cactatttaa
     1861 aacgaattag ctacgccaac acagaccttg aagcacaaaa taaagccgca gaagcagtga
     1921 cacaagcaac aacgctttat gatgtgaata aagctatttt aggtggcgat tatggccaag
     1981 ggctttcaaa tacctatgat gctgaattag aaaaaggcct gttagccatt gacttaacca
     2041 ctttatatcg tgcgttggat caagcagttg cagccattga aaaggcagaa agctatacac
     2101 cagaaacgat tcaagcacta caaacaacaa aagagtcagt cgcaacagaa cttgcgggaa
     2161 aaacgtatac agccgcgcaa gtgactactt ggcaaacgga ggtccaaaca gctttggata
     2221 atttaaaaga gaaacaaaca caacctttaa aaagtgtctt ctccattgat gcgggaagaa
     2281 aatatttttc cgtggaacaa ctggaagaat tagtggccaa agccagtcaa aatgggtaca
     2341 cagatgtcca attaatttta ggaaatgatg gcttacggtt tattttggat gatatgtcgg
     2401 tcaatgtgaa tggtaaaaaa tacaaccaca accgggtttc aaaagcaatc caacgaggca
     2461 acaacgcata ttacaatgat cctaatggca acgcgttaac acaaaaagaa atggatcggt
     2521 tgttggcttt tgcgaaagcg cgcaacatca acatcattcc cgtgattaac agtccaggac
     2581 atatggatgc gttgttagtg gccatggaaa aactagcgat taaaaatccc gcttttgatg
     2641 gctcaaaacg aacagtagat ttagggaacc aaaaggcagt gaatttcaca aaggcgatta
     2701 tcagtaagta cgtggcttat ttttccgcgc atagtgaaat tttcaatttt ggtggcgatg
     2761 agtatgcaaa tgatgtcgac acaggcggtt gggcgaaact gcaatcttct gggcgctaca
     2821 aggattttgt cgcttatgcg aatgatttag ctaaaataat taaagatgcg ggcatgcagc
     2881 caatgagctt taatgatggc atttattaca acagcgacga ttctttcggt acatttgacc
     2941 cagagattat tatttcttat tggacagccg gttggagtgg gtatgacgta gccaaacctg
     3001 agtactttgt tcaaaaagga cacaaaattt ttaataccaa tgatgcgtgg tattgggtcg
     3061 ctggcaatgt tgattctggc atttatcaat atgacgatgc tttagcaaat atgtcgaaaa
     3121 aagcatttac agatgtgcca gcaggtagcc caaatcttcc aattattgga agtattcaat
     3181 gtgtttggta tgatgaccct cgtcgtgact atgattttga acgaatttat acgctaatgg
     3241 atacgttctc ggaaaattat cgtgagtata tggtggttaa aaatcactag ctcgagcggc
     3301 cgcatcgtga ctgactgacg atctgcctcg cgcgtttcgg tgatgacggt gaaaacctct
     3361 gacacatgca gctcccggag acggtcacag cttgtctgta agcggatgcc gggagcagac
     3421 aagcccgtca gggcgcgtca gcgggtgttg gcgggtgtcg gggcgcagcc atgacccagt
     3481 cacgtagcga tagcggagtg tataattctt gaagacgaaa gggcctcgtg atacgcctat
     3541 ttttataggt taatgtcatg ataataatgg tttcttagac gtcaggtggc acttttcggg
     3601 gaaatgtgcg cggaacccct atttgtttat ttttctaaat acattcaaat atgtatccgc
     3661 tcatgagaca ataaccctga taaatgcttc aataatattg aaaaaggaag agtatgagta
     3721 ttcaacattt ccgtgtcgcc cttattccct tttttgcggc attttgcctt cctgtttttg
     3781 ctcacccaga aacgctggtg aaagtaaaag atgctgaaga tcagttgggt gcacgagtgg
     3841 gttacatcga actggatctc aacagcggta agatccttga gagttttcgc cccgaagaac
     3901 gttttccaat gatgagcact tttaaagttc tgctatgtgg cgcggtatta tcccgtgttg
     3961 acgccgggca agagcaactc ggtcgccgca tacactattc tcagaatgac ttggttgagt
     4021 actcaccagt cacagaaaag catcttacgg atggcatgac agtaagagaa ttatgcagtg
     4081 ctgccataac catgagtgat aacactgcgg ccaacttact tctgacaacg atcggaggac
     4141 cgaaggagct aaccgctttt ttgcacaaca tgggggatca tgtaactcgc cttgatcgtt
     4201 gggaaccgga gctgaatgaa gccataccaa acgacgagcg tgacaccacg atgcctgcag
     4261 caatggcaac aacgttgcgc aaactattaa ctggcgaact acttactcta gcttcccggc
     4321 aacaattaat agactggatg gaggcggata aagttgcagg accacttctg cgctcggccc
     4381 ttccggctgg ctggtttatt gctgataaat ctggagccgg tgagcgtggg tctcgcggta
     4441 tcattgcagc actggggcca gatggtaagc cctcccgtat cgtagttatc tacacgacgg
     4501 ggagtcaggc aactatggat gaacgaaata gacagatcgc tgagataggt gcctcactga
     4561 ttaagcattg gtaactgtca gaccaagttt actcatatat actttagatt gatttaaaac
     4621 ttcattttta atttaaaagg atctaggtga agatcctttt tgataatctc atgaccaaaa
     4681 tcccttaacg tgagttttcg ttccactgag cgtcagaccc cgtagaaaag atcaaaggat
     4741 cttcttgaga tccttttttt ctgcgcgtaa tctgctgctt gcaaacaaaa aaaccaccgc
     4801 taccagcggt ggtttgtttg ccggatcaag agctaccaac tctttttccg aaggtaactg
     4861 gcttcagcag agcgcagata ccaaatactg tccttctagt gtagccgtag ttaggccacc
     4921 acttcaagaa ctctgtagca ccgcctacat acctcgctct gctaatcctg ttaccagtgg
     4981 ctgctgccag tggcgataag tcgtgtctta ccgggttgga ctcaagacga tagttaccgg
     5041 ataaggcgca gcggtcgggc tgaacggggg gttcgtgcac acagcccagc ttggagcgaa
     5101 cgacctacac cgaactgaga tacctacagc gtgagctatg agaaagcgcc acgcttcccg
     5161 aagggagaaa ggcggacagg tatccggtaa gcggcagggt cggaacagga gagcgcacga
     5221 gggagcttcc agggggaaac gcctggtatc tttatagtcc tgtcgggttt cgccacctct
     5281 gacttgagcg tcgatttttg tgatgctcgt caggggggcg gagcctatgg aaaaacgcca
     5341 gcaacgcggc ctttttacgg ttcctggcct tttgctggcc ttttgctcac atgttctttc
     5401 ctgcgttatc ccctgattct gtggataacc gtattaccgc ctttgagtga gctgataccg
     5461 ctcgccgcag ccgaacgacc gagcgcagcg agtcagtgag cgaggaagcg gaagagcgcc
     5521 tgatgcggta ttttctcctt acgcatctgt gcggtatttc acaccgcata aattccgaca
     5581 ccatcgaatg gtgcaaaacc tttcgcggta tggcatgata gcgcccggaa gagagtcaat
     5641 tcagggtggt gaatgtgaaa ccagtaacgt tatacgatgt cgcagagtat gccggtgtct
     5701 cttatcagac cgtttcccgc gtggtgaacc aggccagcca cgtttctgcg aaaacgcggg
     5761 aaaaagtgga agcggcgatg gcggagctga attacattcc caaccgcgtg gcacaacaac
     5821 tggcgggcaa acagtcgttg ctgattggcg ttgccacctc cagtctggcc ctgcacgcgc
     5881 cgtcgcaaat tgtcgcggcg attaaatctc gcgccgatca actgggtgcc agcgtggtgg
     5941 tgtcgatggt agaacgaagc ggcgtcgaag cctgtaaagc ggcggtgcac aatcttctcg
     6001 cgcaacgcgt cagtgggctg atcattaact atccgctgga tgaccaggat gccattgctg
     6061 tggaagctgc ctgcactaat gttccggcgt tatttcttga tgtctctgac cagacaccca
     6121 tcaacagtat tattttctcc catgaagacg gtacgcgact gggcgtggag catctggtcg
     6181 cattgggtca ccagcaaatc gcgctgttag cgggcccatt aagttctgtc tcggcgcgtc
     6241 tgcgtctggc tggctggcat aaatatctca ctcgcaatca aattcagccg atagcggaac
     6301 gggaaggcga ctggagtgcc atgtccggtt ttcaacaaac catgcaaatg ctgaatgagg
     6361 gcatcgttcc cactgcgatg ctggttgcca acgatcagat ggcgctgggc gcaatgcgcg
     6421 ccattaccga gtccgggctg cgcgttggtg cggatatctc ggtagtggga tacgacgata
     6481 ccgaagacag ctcatgttat atcccgccgt taaccaccat caaacaggat tttcgcctgc
     6541 tggggcaaac cagcgtggac cgcttgctgc aactctctca gggccaggcg gtgaagggca
     6601 atcagctgtt gcccgtctca ctggtgaaaa gaaaaaccac cctggcgccc aatacgcaaa
     6661 ccgcctctcc ccgcgcgttg gccgattcat taatgcagct ggcacgacag gtttcccgac
     6721 tggaaagcgg gcagtgagcg caacgcaatt aatgtgagtt agctcactca ttaggcaccc
     6781 caggctttac actttatgct tccggctcgt atgttgtgtg gaattgtgag cggataacaa
     6841 tttcacacag gaaacagcta tgaccatgat tacggattca ctggccgtcg ttttacaacg
     6901 tcgtgactgg gaaaaccctg gcgttaccca acttaatcgc cttgcagcac atcccccttt
     6961 cgccagctgg cgtaatagcg aagaggcccg caccgatcgc ccttcccaac agttgcgcag
     7021 cctgaatggc gaatggcgct ttgcctggtt tccggcacca gaagcggtgc cggaaagctg
     7081 gctggagtgc gatcttcctg aggccgatac tgtcgtcgtc ccctcaaact ggcagatgca
     7141 cggttacgat gcgcccatct acaccaacgt aacctatccc attacggtca atccgccgtt
     7201 tgttcccacg gagaatccga cgggttgtta ctcgctcaca tttaatgttg atgaaagctg
     7261 gctacaggaa ggccagacgc gaattatttt tgatggcgtt ggaatt
//
