[The description below was written by a language model from this plasmid's Addgene catalogue record and the feature table of its GenBank file.]
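Description:
pGEXndoE is a bacterial expression plasmid built on the pGEX-5X-3 backbone for producing the Enterococcus faecalis endoglycosidase EndoE as a glutathione S-transferase fusion in E. coli. The roughly 2.35 kb ndoE insert was cloned between the BamHI and XhoI sites, both of which are retained, giving a total size of 7,306 bp. The plasmid replicates from a high-copy ColE1/pMB1-type origin and is selected with ampicillin through the bla (beta-lactamase) gene under its own promoter. The feature table does not annotate the ndoE coding region itself, but an unannotated stretch between the Factor Xa site and the pGEX 3' primer site matches the expected position and size of the insert.

Expression is driven by the tac promoter, a strong trp/lac hybrid, followed by a lac operator. The plasmid carries its own lacI gene under the lacIq promoter, so abundant lac repressor keeps transcription off until it is relieved with IPTG. Downstream of the operator lies the Schistosoma japonicum GST coding sequence, followed by a Factor Xa recognition site and then the cloning region. The product is therefore an N-terminally GST-tagged EndoE that can be captured by glutathione affinity and, if desired, separated from the tag by Factor Xa cleavage. A lac promoter/operator segment with a lacZ-alpha fragment is also annotated, a backbone remnant rather than part of the expression unit.

The record recommends a cloning strain for propagation and a BL21 derivative for protein production. The associated publication describes EndoE as a secreted endoglycosidase active on human immunoglobulin G and ribonuclease B, so the plasmid is suited to making recombinant enzyme for glycan hydrolysis studies.
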