Addgene plasmid #47714: pGEXndoE
Purpose: Expresses GST-EndoE from E. faecalis in E. coli
Depositing lab: Mattias Collin & Vincent Fischetti. Depositing organization: Rockefeller University. Publication: A novel secreted endoglycosidase from Enterococcus faecalis with activity on human immunoglobulin G and ribonuclease B. Collin M, Fischetti VA. J Biol Chem. 2004 May 21;279(21):22558-70. Epub 2004 Mar 17. 10.1074/jbc.M402156200 PubMed 15028731.
Backbone
  Vector backbone: pGEX-5X-3
  Backbone manufacturer: GE Helthcare
  Backbone size w/o insert (bp): 4974
  Total vector size (bp): 7306
  Vector type: Bacterial Expression
Growth in bacteria
  Bacterial resistance: Ampicillin, 100 μg/mL
  Growth temperature: 37°C
  Growth strain: DH5alpha
  Growth instructions: use BL21 derivative for protein expression
  Copy number: High Copy
Gene/Insert
  Gene/Insert name: ndoE (alt name: ndoE)
  Species: Entercoccus faecalis
  Insert size (bp): 2350
  GenBank ID: AY376354
  Promoter: tac
  Tag / fusion protein: Glutathione S-transferase (N terminal on backbone)
  Cloning method: Restriction Enzyme; 5′ cloning site BamHI (not destroyed); 3′ cloning site XhoI (not destroyed)
  Sequencing primers: 5′ GGGCTGGCAAGCCACGTTTGGTG; 3′ CCGGGAGCTGCATGTGTCAGAGG
Terms and licenses: Academic/Nonprofit Terms; Industry Terms: Not Available to Industry
How to cite: pGEXndoE was a gift from Mattias Collin & Vincent Fischetti (Addgene plasmid # 47714 ; http://n2t.net/addgene:47714 ; RRID:Addgene_47714)
