>Addgene plasmid #47714 | pGEXndoE | addgene partial sequence | sequence record 135787 | pGEX5 5'-GGGCTGGCAAGCCACGTTTGGTG-3'
CTGATCGAAGGTCGTGGGATCCCCAATGAGCCGACCCAAGAGAAACATTTTATGGTTTATTATCGGGCTT
GGCGTGACAAAACGATGCAAGGAGTTAATACAACATTGCCAGATGAAAATTGGCTAACGATGCACGATAT
TCCTTATGGTATTGACATTGTGAATGTCTTTAGTTATGTGCCAAAAGGACAAGAAGCACTTGCACAGCCA
TTTTATGATACGTTAAAAAATGAGTATGCGCCAGCACTGCATGCACGAGGTGTTCGTTTAGTTCGAGGGA
TTGATTACAGCGAGCTATTAAAAGTTCCTTATGCAGGAACAACGCCTACAGAAGCAGAATTTGATGCTTA
TGCGAAAGAGTTGTTAACCAAATTTGTCGATGATTTAGGAATTGATGGGTTAGATATTGACATGGAAACT
CGTCCAAGTGAAAAAGATATTGTGCTATCTAATGGTGTCATTCGTGCATTATCAAAATACATTGGACCGA
AGTCGGGAACGGATCGTCCATTTTTGTATGATACCAATGCAGAATATTTACCACCTTTACAAGATGTCAG
TGACTGTTTCGATTTTCTCGCGTATCAACAGTATGGTAGCGATGACAAACGCACGCAACGAGCATTAAAT
AATTTAAGTCCGGTTCTCAATGGGGAACGATTTGTTCCAGGATTAACTTTCCCAGAAGAGCAAGATCGCA
ACCGCTGGTATGACACAAAAGAGCCGTATATGGAAAGTAACATGTATAAAGTAGCTCGTTATTCTTATGA
AAATAATTTAGGG
