>Addgene plasmid #47714 | pGEXndoE | addgene partial sequence | sequence record 135794 | pGEX3 5'-CCGGGAGCTGCATGTGTCAGAGG-3'
ATCGTCAGTCAGTCACGATGCGGCCGCTCGAGCTAGTGATTTTTAACCACCATATACTCACGATAATTTT
CCGAGAACGTATCCATTAGCGTATAAATTCGTTCAAAATCATAGTCACGACGAGGGTCATCATACCAAAC
ACATTGAATACTTCCAATAATTGGAAGATTTGGGCTACCTGCTGGCACATCTGTAAATGCTTTTTTCGAC
ATATTTGCTAAAGCATCGTCATATTGATAAATGCCAGAATCAACATTGCCAGCGACCCAATACCACGCAT
CATTGGTATTAAAAATTTTGTGTCCTTTTTGAACAAAGTACTCAGGTTTGGCTACGTCATACCCACTCCA
ACCGGCTGTCCAATAAGAAATAATAATCTCTGGGTCAAATGTACCGAAAGAATCGTCGCTGTTGTAATAA
ATGCCATCATTAAAGCTCATTGGCTGCATGCCCGCATCTTTAATTATTTTAGCTAAATCATTCGCATAAG
CGACAAAATCCTTGTAGCGCCCAGAAGATTGCAGTTTCGCCCAACCGCCTGTGTCGACATCATTTGCATA
CTCATCGCCACCAAAATTGAAAATTTCACTATGCGCGGAAAAATAAGCCACGTACTTACTGATAATCGCC
TTTGTGAAATTCACTGCCTTTTGGTTCCCTAAATCTACTGTTCGTTTTGAGCCATCAAAAGCGGGATTTT
TAATCGCTAGTTTTTCCATGGCCACTAACAACGCATCCATATGTCCTGGACTGTTAATCACGGGAATGAT
GTTGATGTTGCGCGCTTTCGCAAAAGCCAACAACCGATCCA
